>Addgene plasmid #192385 | LLP741_L2pV1_CR_B3RT-Rluc_TCTP-FlpO_lacZ | addgene full sequence | sequence record 378254 | Addgene NGS Result
GTGCCGAATTCGGATCCGGAGTCGACAAAATTTAGAACGAACTTAATTATGATCTCAAATACATTGATAC
ATATCTCATCTAGATCTAGGTTATCATTATGTAAGAAAGTTTTGACGAATATGGCACGACAAAATGGCTA
GACTCGATGTAATTGGTATCTCAACTCAACATTATACTTATACCAAACATTAGTTAGACAAAATTTAAAC
AACTATTTTTTATGTATGCAAGAGTCAGCATATGTATAATTGATTCAGAATCGTTTTGACGAGTTCGGAT
GTAGTAGTAGCCATTATTTAATGTACATACTAATCGTGAATAGTGAATATGATGAAACATTGTATCTTAT
TGTATAAATATCCATAAACACATCATGAAAGACACTTTCTTTCACGGTCTGAATTAATTATGATACAATT
CTAATAGAAAACGAATTAAATTACGTTGAATTGTATGAAATCTAATTGAACAAGCCAACCACGACGACGA
CTAACGTTGCCTGGATTGACTCGGTTTAAGTTAACCACTAAAAAAACGGAGCTGTCATGTAACACGCGGA
TCGAGCAGGTCACAGTCATGAAGCCATCAAAGCAAAAGAACTAATCCAAGGGCTGAGATGATTAATTAGT
TTAAAAATTAGTTAACACGAGGGAAAAGGCTGTCTGACAGCCAGGTCACGTTATCTTTACCTGTGGTCGA
AATGATTCGTGTCTGTCGATTTTAATTATTTTTTTGAAAGGCCGAAAATAAAGTTGTAAGAGATAAACCC
GCCTATATAAATTCATATATTTTCCTCTCCGCTTTGAATACTGTATTTTTACAACAATTACCAACAACAA
CAAAGGTTGCTTAAGAATAAGTAATTCTTAAGCAACCCTGCTTTAATGAGATATGCGAGAAGCCTATGAT
CGCATGATATTTGCTTTCAATTCTGTTGTGCACGTTGTAAAAAACCTGAGCATGTGTAGCTCAGATCCTT
ACCGCCGGTTTCGGTTCATTCTAATGAATATATCACCCGTTACTATCGTATTTTTATGAATAATATTCTC
CGTTCAATTTACTGATTGTACCCTACTACTTATATGTACAATATTAAAATGAAAACAATATATTGTGCTG
AATAGGTTTATAGCGACATCTATGATAGAGCGCCACAATAACAAACAATTGCGTTTTATTATTACAAATC
CAATTTTAAAAAAAGCGGCAGAACCGGTCAAACCTAAAAGACTGATTACATAAATCTTATTCAAATTTCA
AAAGTGCCCCAGGGGCTAGTATCTACGACACACCGAGCGGCGAACTAATAACGCTCACTGAAGGGAACTC
CGGTTCCCCGCCGGCGCGCATGGGTGAGATTCCTTGAAGTTGAGTATTGGCCGTCCGCTCTACCGAAAGT
TACGGGCACCATTCAACCCGGTCCAGCACGGCGGCCGGGTAACCGACTTGCTGCCCCGAGAATTATGCAG
CATTTTTTTGGTGTATGTGGGCCCCAAATGAAGTGCAGGTCAAACCTTGACAGTGACGACAAATCGTTGG
GCGGGTCCAGGGCGAATTTTGCGACAACATGTCGAGGCTCAGCAGGGTTGCTTAAGAATAAGTAATTCTT
AAGCAACCCAACAAACAACATTACAATTACTATTTACAATTACAATGACTTCAAAGGTGTATGATCCTGA
GCAGGTAAGTTTCTGCTTCTACCTTTGATATATATATAATAATTATCATTAATTAGTAGTAATATAATAT
TTCAAATATTTTTTTCAAAATAAAAGAATGTAGTATATAGCAATTGCTTTTCTGTAGTTTATAAGTGTGT
ATATTTTAATTTATAACTTTTCTAATATATGACCAAAATTTGTTGATGTGCAGAGAAAAAGAATGATAAC
TGGTCCACAATGGTGGGCAAGATGTAAACAGATGAACGTGCTTGATTCTTTCATTAATTACTACGATTCA
GAAAAGCACGCTGAGAATGCAGTTATCTTTCTTCACGGAAACGCTGCATCTTCATATTTGTGGAGACATG
TTGTGCCTCACATTGAACCAGTGGCTAGGTGTATTATCCCAGATCTTATCGGAATGGGAAAGTCTGGTAA
ATCTGGAAATGGTTCTTACAGACTTTTGGATCATTATAAGTACCTCACAGCTTGGTTCGAACTTCTCAAC
TTACCTAAGAAGATTATTTTCGTTGGACACGATTGGGGTGCTTGCTTGGCATTCCATTACTCATACGAAC
ACCAAGATAAGATCAAAGCTATAGTTCATGCAGAGAGTGTTGTGGATGTGATAGAATCTTGGGATGAGTG
GCCAGATATTGAAGAGGATATTGCTTTGATCAAGTCTGAAGAGGGAGAAAAGATGGTTCTCGAAAATAAC
TTTTTCGTGGAAACTATGCTTCCTTCAAAGATTATGAGAAAATTGGAACCAGAAGAGTTTGCTGCATATC
TCGAACCTTTCAAGGAAAAAGGAGAGGTTAGAAGGCCAACACTCAGTTGGCCTAGGGAAATACCATTAGT
TAAGGGAGGTAAACCTGATGTTGTGCAGATCGTGAGAAATTATAACGCTTACCTTAGGGCATCAGATGAT
TTGCCTAAGATGTTCATCGAGTCAGATCCAGGATTTTTCAGTAATGCTATAGTTGAAGGTGCAAAGAAAT
TTCCAAACACCGAGTTCGTTAAGGTGAAAGGATTGCATTTCTCACAAGAAGATGCTCCTGATGAGATGGG
AAAGTATATTAAGTCTTTTGTTGAAAGAGTGCTCAAAAACGAGCAGGGTTCTCGATCTGATGCTTCTGAA
GTAACGTCAACAAGCTCCCAGTCTGAGGTATGCACAGTGGAAACGCCAGGTTGTGTTGGTTCTTAAGCTT
CTCTAGCTAGAGTCGATCGACAAGCTCGAGTTTCTCCATAATAATGTGTGAGTAGTTCCCAGATAAGGGA
ATTAGGGTTCCTATAGGGTTTCGCTCATGTGTTGAGCATATAAGAAACCCTTAGTATGTATTTGTATTTG
TAAAATACTTCTATCAATAAAATTTCTAATTCCTAAAACCAAAATCCAGTACTAAAATCCAGATCGCTGC
AAGAATTCAAGCTTGGAGCCAACACTCGAATCCCCACCCGTTGGACCAAACCCGGCTCATTAAGCGTCGG
TTCAGATTTATTTCCTTTATTTAAAAAAAAGGAAAGGGTAAAAAATAGAAAATTGGAAACAGTTAAAGCC
CAAAATTGTAATTTACCGAGAATTGTAAATTTACCTGAAAACCCTACGCTATAGTTTCGACTATAAATAC
CAAACTTAGGACCTCACTTCAGAATCCCCTCGTCGCTGCGTCTCTCTCCCGCAACCTTCGATTTTCGTTT
ATTCGCATCCATCGGAGAGAGAAAACAATCAATAAGCGACCTACTACAAACAAGTAAGTAAGAGAAAAAC
CAAAAGAAGAAGAGAAACAACAAGAAGAAGTAATGGAGGACGCCAAAAACATAAAGAAAGGCCCGGCGCC
ATTCTATCCTCTAGAGGATGGAACCGCTGGAGAGCAACTGCATAAGGCTATGAAGAGATACGCCCTGGTT
CCTGGAACAATTGCTTTTACAGATGCACATATCGAGGTGAACATCACGTACGCGGAATACTTCGAAATGT
CCGTTCGGTTGGCAGAAGCTATGAAACGATATGGGCTGAATACAAATCACAGAATCGTCGTATGCAGTGA
AAACTCTCTTCAATTCTTTATGCCGGTGTTGGGCGCGTTATTTATCGGAGTTGCAGTTGCGCCCGCGAAC
GACATTTATAATGAACGTGAATTGCTCAACAGTATGAACATTTCGCAGCCTACCGTAGTGTTTGTTTCCA
AAAAGGGGTTGCAAAAAATTTTGAACGTGCAAAAAAAATTACCAATAATCCAGAAAATTATTATCATGGA
TTCTAAAACGGATTACCAGGGATTTCAGTCGATGTACACGTTCGTCACATCTCATCTACCTCCCGGTTTT
AATGAATACGATTTTGTACCAGAGTCCTTTGATCGTGACAAAACAATTGCACTGATAATGAATTCCTCTG
GATCTACTGGGTTACCTAAGGGTGTGGCCCTTCCGCATAGAACTGCCTGCGTCAGATTCTCGCATGCCAG
AGATCCTATTTTTGGCAATCAAATCATTCCGGATACTGCGATTTTAAGTGTTGTTCCATTCCATCACGGT
TTTGGAATGTTTACTACACTCGGATATTTGATATGTGGATTTCGAGTCGTCTTAATGTATAGATTTGAAG
AAGAGCTGTTTTTACGATCCCTTCAGGATTACAAAATTCAAAGTGCGTTGCTAGTACCAACCCTATTTTC
ATTCTTCGCCAAAAGCACTCTGATTGACAAATACGATTTATCTAATTTACACGAAATTGCTTCTGGGGGC
GCACCTCTTTCGAAAGAAGTCGGGGAAGCGGTTGCAAAACGCTTCCATCTTCCAGGGATACGACAAGGAT
ATGGGCTCACTGAGACTACATCAGCTATTCTGATTACACCCGAGGGGGATGATAAACCGGGCGCGGTCGG
TAAAGTTGTTCCATTTTTTGAAGCGAAGGTTGTGGATCTGGATACCGGGAAAACGCTGGGCGTTAATCAG
AGAGGCGAATTATGTGTCAGAGGACCTATGATTATGTCCGGTTATGTAAACAATCCGGAAGCGACCAACG
CCTTGATTGACAAGGATGGATGGCTACATTCTGGAGACATAGCTTACTGGGACGAGGACGAACACTTCTT
CATAGTTGACCGCTTGAAGTCTTTAATTAAATACAAAGGATATCAGGTGGCCCCCGCTGAATTGGAATCG
ATATTGTTACAACACCCCAACATCTTCGACGCGGGCGTGGCAGGTCTGCCCGACGATGACGCCGGTGAAC
TTCCCGCCGCCGTTGTTGTTTTGGAGCACGGAAAGACGATGACGGAAAAAGAGATCGTGGATTACGTCGC
CAGTCAAGTAACAACCGCGAAAAAGTTGCGCGGAGGAGTTGTGTTTGTGGACGAAGTACCGAAAGGTCTT
ACCGGAAAACTCGACGCAAGAAAAATCAGAGAGATCCTCATAAAGGCCAAGAAGGGCGGAAAGTCCAAAT
TGTAAGCTTGATCCCCCGTCGACAGCTAGCTATATCATCAATTTATGTATTACACATAATATCGCACTCA
GTCTTTCATCTACGGCAATGTACCAGCTGATATAATCAGTTATTGAAATATTTCTGAATTTAAACTTGCA
TCAATAAATTTATGTTTTTGCTTGGACTATAATACCTGACTTGTTATTTTATCAATAAATATTTAAACTA
TATTTCTTTCAAGATCGCTACTAGAATTCGAGCTCGGAGCCAACACTCGAATCCCCACCCGTTGGACCAA
ACCCGGCTCATTAAGCGTCGGTTCAGATTTATTTCCTTTATTTAAAAAAAAGGAAAGGGTAAAAAATAGA
AAATTGGAAACAGTTAAAGCCCAAAATTGTAATTTACCGAGAATTGTAAATTTACCTGAAAACCCTACGC
TATAGTTTCGACTATAAATACCAAACTTAGGACCTCACTTCAGAATCCCCTCGTCGCTGCGTCTCTCTCC
CGCAACCTTCGATTTTCGTTTATTCGCATCCATCGGAGAGAGAAAACAATCAATAAGCGACCTACTGTAT
TTTTACAACAATTACCAACAACAACAAACAACAAACAACATTACAATTACTATTTACAATTACAATGGCT
CCTAAGAAGAAGAGGAAGGTGATGAGCCAGTTCGACATCCTGTGCAAGACCCCCCCCAAGGTGCTGGTGC
GGCAGTTCGTGGAGAGATTCGAGAGGCCCAGCGGCGAGAAGATCGCCAGCTGTGCCGCCGAGCTGACCTA
CCTGTGCTGGATGATCACCCACAACGGCACCGCCATCAAGAGGGCCACCTTCATGAGCTACAACACCATC
ATCAGCAACAGCCTGAGCTTCGACATCGTGAACAAGAGCCTGCAGTTCAAGTACAAGACCCAGAAGGCCA
CCATCCTGGAGGCCAGCCTGAAGAAGCTGATCCCCGCCTGGGAGTTCACCATCATCCCTTACAACGGCCA
GAAGCACCAGAGCGACATCACCGACATCGTGTCCAGCCTGCAGCTGCAGTTCGAGAGCAGCGAGGAGGCC
GACAAGGGCAACAGCCACAGCAAGAAGATGCTGAAGGCCCTGCTGTCCGAGGGCGAGAGCATCTGGGAGA
TCACCGAGAAGATCCTGAACAGCTTCGAGTACACCAGCAGGTTCACCAAGACCAAGACCCTGTACCAGTT
CCTGTTCCTGGCCACATTCATCAACTGCGGCAGGTTCAGCGACATCAAGAACGTGGACCCCAAGAGCTTC
AAGCTGGTGCAGAACAAGTACCTGGGCGTGATCATTCAGTGCCTGGTGACCGAGACTAAGACAAGCGTGT
CCAGGTAAGTTTCTGCTTCTACCTTTGATATATATATAATAATTATCATTAATTAGTAGTAATATAATAT
TTCAAATATTTTTTTCAAAATAAAAGAATGTAGTATATAGCAATTGCTTTTCTGTAGTTTATAAGTGTGT
ATATTTTAATTTATAACTTTTCTAATATATGACCAAAATTTGTTGATGTGCAGGCACATCTACTTTTTCA
GCGCCAGAGGCAGGATCGACCCCCTGGTGTACCTGGACGAGTTCCTGAGGAACAGCGAGCCCGTGCTGAA
GAGAGTGAACAGGACCGGCAACAGCAGCAGCAACAAGCAGGAGTACCAGCTGCTGAAGGACAACCTGGTG
CGCAGCTACAACAAGGCCCTGAAGAAGAACGCCCCCTACCCCATCTTCGCTATCAAGAACGGCCCTAAGA
GCCACATCGGCAGGCACCTGATGACCAGCTTTCTGAGCATGAAGGGCCTGACCGAGCTGACAAACGTGGT
GGGCAACTGGAGCGACAAGAGGGCCTCCGCCGTGGCCAGGACCACCTACACCCACCAGATCACCGCCATC
CCCGACCACTACTTCGCCCTGGTGTCCAGGTACTACGCCTACGACCCCATCAGCAAGGAGATGATCGCCC
TGAAGGACGAGACTAACCCCATCGAGGAGTGGCAGCACATCGAGCAGCTGAAGGGCAGCGCCGAGGGCAG
CATCAGATACCCCGCCTGGAACGGCATCATCAGCCAGGAGGTGCTGGACTACCTGAGCAGCTACATCAAC
AGGCGGATCTGAGCTTCTCTAGCTAGAGTCGATCGACAAGCTCGAGTTTCTCCATAATAATGTGTGAGTA
GTTCCCAGATAAGGGAATTAGGGTTCCTATAGGGTTTCGCTCATGTGTTGAGCATATAAGAAACCCTTAG
TATGTATTTGTATTTGTAAAATACTTCTATCAATAAAATTTCTAATTCCTAAAACCAAAATCCAGTACTA
AAATCCAGATCGCTTTACTGAGACCGCAGCTGGCACGACAGGTTTCCCGACTGGAAAGCGGGCAGTGAGC
GCAACGCAATTAATGTGAGTTAGCTCACTCATTAGGCACCCCAGGCTTTACACTTTATGCTTCCGGCTCG
TATGTTGTGTGGAATTGTGAGCGGATAACAATTTCACACAGGAAACAGCTATGACCATGATTACGCCAAG
CTTGCATGCCTGCAGGTCGACTCTAGAGGATCCCCGGGTACCGAGCTCGAATTCACTGGCCGTCGTTTTA
CAACGTCGTGACTGGGAAAACCCTGGCGTTACCCAACTTAATCGCCTTGCAGCACATCCCCCTTTCGCCA
GCTGGCGTAATAGCGAAGAGGCCCGCACCGATCGCCCTTCCCAACAGTTGCGCAGCCTGAATGGCGAATG
GCGCCTGATGCGGTATTTTCTCCTTACGCATCTGTGCGGTATTTCACACCGCATATGGTGCACTCTCAGT
ACAATCTGCTCTGATGCCGCATAGTTAAGCCAGCCCCGACACCCGCCAACACCCGCTGACGCGCCCTGAC
GGGCTTGTCTGCTCCCGGCATCCGCTTACAGACAAGCTGTGACGGTCTCAGGGACACGAAGTGATCCGTT
TAAACTATCAGTGTTTGACAGGATATATTGGCGGGTAAACCTAAGAGAAAAGAGCGTTTATTAGAATAAT
CGGATATTTAAAAGGGCGTGAAAAGGTTTATCCGTTCGTCCATTTGTATGTGCCAGCCGCCTTTGCGACG
CTCACCGGGCTGGTTGCCCTCGCCGCTGGGCTGGCGGCCGTCTATGGCCCTGCAAACGCGCCAGAAACGC
CGTCGAAGCCGTGTGCGAGACACCGCGGCCGCCGGCGTTGTGGATACCTCGCGGAAAACTTGGCCCTCAC
TGACAGATGAGGGGCGGACGTTGACACTTGAGGGGCCGACTCACCCGGCGCGGCGTTGACAGATGAGGGG
CAGGCTCGATTTCGGCCGGCGACGTGGAGCTGGCCAGCCTCGCAAATCGGCGAAAACGCCTGATTTTACG
CGAGTTTCCCACAGATGATGTGGACAAGCCTGGGGATAAGTGCCCTGCGGTATTGACACTTGAGGGGCGC
GACTACTGACAGATGAGGGGCGCGATCCTTGACACTTGAGGGGCAGAGTGCTGACAGATGAGGGGCGCAC
CTATTGACATTTGAGGGGCTGTCCACAGGCAGAAAATCCAGCATTTGCAAGGGTTTCCGCCCGTTTTTCG
GCCACCGCTAACCTGTCTTTTAACCTGCTTTTAAACCAATATTTATAAACCTTGTTTTTAACCAGGGCTG
CGCCCTGTGCGCGTGACCGCGCACGCCGAAGGGGGGTGCCCCCCCTTCTCGAACCCTCCCGGCCCGCTAA
CGCGGGCCTCCCATCCCCCCAGGGGCTGCGCCCCTCGGCCGCGAACGGCCTCACCCCAAAAATGGCAGCG
CTGGCCAATTCCCGAGTGCGCGGAACCCCTATTTGTTTATTTTTCTAAATACATTCAAATATGTATCCGC
TCATGAGACAATAACCCTGATAAATGCTTCAATAATATTGAAAAAGGAAGAGTATGGCTAAAATGAGAAT
ATCACCGGAATTGAAAAAACTGATCGAAAAATACCGCTGCGTAAAAGATACGGAAGGAATGTCTCCTGCT
AAGGTATATAAGCTGGTGGGAGAAAATGAAAACCTATATTTAAAAATGACGGACAGCCGGTATAAAGGGA
CCACCTATGATGTGGAACGGGAAAAGGACATGATGCTATGGCTGGAAGGAAAGCTGCCTGTTCCAAAGGT
CCTGCACTTTGAACGGCATGATGGCTGGAGCAATCTGCTCATGAGTGAGGCCGATGGCGTCCTTTGCTCG
GAAGAGTATGAAGATGAACAAAGCCCTGAAAAGATTATCGAGCTGTATGCGGAGTGCATCAGGCTCTTTC
ACTCCATCGACATATCGGATTGTCCCTATACGAATAGCTTAGACAGCCGCTTAGCCGAATTGGATTACTT
ACTGAATAACGATCTGGCCGATGTGGATTGCGAAAACTGGGAAGAGGACACTCCATTTAAAGATCCGCGC
GAGCTGTATGATTTTTTAAAGACGGAAAAGCCCGAAGAGGAACTTGTCTTTTCCCACGGCGACCTGGGAG
ACAGCAACATCTTTGTGAAAGATGGCAAAGTAAGTGGCTTTATTGATCTTGGGAGAAGCGGCAGGGCGGA
CAAGTGGTATGACATTGCCTTCTGCGTCCGGTCGCTCAGGGAGGATATCGGGGAAGAACAGTATGTCGAG
CTATTTTTTGACTTACTGGGGATCAAGCCTGATTGGGAGAAAATAAAATATTATATTTTACTGGATGAAT
TGTTTTAGCTGTCAGACCAAGTTTACTCATATATACTTTAGATTGATTTAAAACTTCATTTTTAATTTAA
AAGGATCTAGGTGAAGATCCTTTTTGATAATCTCATGACCAAAATCCCTTAACGTGAGTTTTCGTTCCAC
TGAGCGTCAGACCCCGTAGAAAAGATCAAAGGATCTTCTTGAGATCCTTTTTTTCTGCGCGTAATCTGCT
GCTTGCAAACAAAAAAACCACCGCTACCAGCGGTGGTTTGTTTGCCGGATCAAGAGCTACCAACTCTTTT
TCCGAAGGTAACTGGCTTCAGCAGAGCGCAGATACCAAATACTGTTCTTCTAGTGTAGCCGTAGTTAGGC
CACCACTTCAAGAACTCTGTAGCACCGCCTACATACCTCGCTCTGCTAATCCTGTTACCAGTGGCTGCTG
CCAGTGGCGATAAGTCGTGTCTTACCGGGTTGGACTCAAGACGATAGTTACCGGATAAGGCGCAGCGGTC
GGGCTGAACGGGGGGTTCGTGCACACAGCCCAGCTTGGAGCGAACGACCTACACCGAACTGAGATACCTA
CAGCGTGAGCTATGAGAAAGCGCCACGCTTCCCGAAGGGAGAAAGGCGGACAGGTATCCGGTAAGCGGCA
GGGTCGGAACAGGAGAGCGCACGAGGGAGCTTCCAGGGGGAAACGCCTGGTATCTTTATAGTCCTGTCGG
GTTTCGCCACCTCTGACTTGAGCGTCGATTTTTGTGATGCTCGTCAGGGGGGCGGAGCCTATGGAAAAAC
GCCAGCAACGCGGCCTTTTTACGGTTCCTGGCAGATCCTAGATGTGGCGCAACGATGCCGGCGACAAGCA
GGAGCGCACCGACTTCTTCCGCATCAAGTGTTTTGGCTCTCAGGCCGAGGCCCACGGCAAGTATTTGGGC
AAGGGGTCGCTGGTATTCGTGCAGGGCAAGATTCGGAATACCAAGTACGAGAAGGACGGCCAGACGGTCT
ACGGGACCGACTTCATTGCCGATAAGGTGGATTATCTGGACACCAAGGCACCAGGCGGGTCAAATCAGGA
ATAAGGGCACATTGCCCCGGCGTGAGTCGGGGCAATCCCGCAAGGAGGGTGAATGAATCGGACGTTTGAC
CGGAAGGCATACAGGCAAGAACTGATCGACGCGGGGTTTTCCGCCGAGGATGCCGAAACCATCGCAAGCC
GCACCGTCATGCGTGCGCCCCGCGAAACCTTCCAGTCCGTCGGCTCGATGGTCCAGCAAGCTACGGCCAA
GATCGAGCGCGACAGCGTGCAACTGGCTCCCCCTGCCCTGCCCGCGCCATCGGCCGCCGTGGAGCGTTCG
CGTCGTCTTGAACAGGAGGCGGCAGGTTTGGCGAAGTCGATGACCATCGACACGCGAGGAACTATGACGA
CCAAGAAGCGAAAAACCGCCGGCGAGGACCTGGCAAAACAGGTCAGCGAGGCCAAGCAGGCCGCGTTGCT
GAAACACACGAAGCAGCAGATCAAGGAAATGCAGCTTTCCTTGTTCGATATTGCGCCGTGGCCGGACACG
ATGCGAGCGATGCCAAACGACACGGCCCGCTCTGCCCTGTTCACCACGCGCAACAAGAAAATCCCGCGCG
AGGCGCTGCAAAACAAGGTCATTTTCCACGTCAACAAGGACGTGAAGATCACCTACACCGGCGTCGAGCT
GCGGGCCGACGATGACGAACTGGTGTGGCAGCAGGTGTTGGAGTACGCGAAGCGCACCCCTATCGGCGAG
CCGATCACCTTCACGTTCTACGAGCTTTGCCAGGACCTGGGCTGGTCGATCAATGGCCGGTATTACACGA
AGGCCGAGGAATGCCTGTCGCGCCTACAGGCGACGGCGATGGGCTTCACGTCCGACCGCGTTGGGCACCT
GGAATCGGTGTCGCTGCTGCACCGCTTCCGCGTCCTGGACCGTGGCAAGAAAACGTCCCGTTGCCAGGTC
CTGATCGACGAGGAAATCGTCGTGCTGTTTGCTGGCGACCACTACACGAAATTCATATGGGAGAAGTACC
GCAAGCTGTCGCCGACGGCCCGACGGATGTTCGACTATTTCAGCTCGCACCGGGAGCCGTACCCGCTCAA
GCTGGAAACCTTCCGCCTCATGTGCGGATCGGATTCCACCCGCGTGAAGAAGTGGCGCGAGCAGGTCGGC
GAAGCCTGCGAAGAGTTGCGAGGCAGCGGCCTGGTGGAACACGCCTGGGTCAATGATGACCTGGTGCATT
GCAAACGCTAGGGCCTTGTGGGGTCAGTTCCGGCTGGGGGTTCAGCAGCCCCTGCTCGGATCTGTTGGAC
CGGACAGTAGTCATGGTTGATGGGCTGCCTGTATCGAGTGGTGATTTTGTGCCGAGCTGCCGGTCGGGGA
GCTGTTGGCTGGCTGGTGGCAGGATATATTGTGGTGTAAACAAATTGACGCTTAGACAACTTAATAACAC
ATTGCGGACGTTTTTAATGTACTGGGGTTGAACACTCT
Features (pLannotate 1.2.2; 28 found; start..end, strand, type, name):
    824..844     +  misc_feature   TMV Ω (fragment): translational enhancer from the tobacco mosaic virus 5'-leader sequence (Gallie et al., 1988)
    878..1585    +  terminator     OCS terminator: octopine synthase terminator
   1619..1653    +  misc_feature   TMV Ω (fragment): translational enhancer from the tobacco mosaic virus 5'-leader sequence (Gallie et al., 1988)
   1685..1873    +  intron         IV2 intron: modified second intron of the potato ST-LS1 gene (Vancanneyt et al., 1990)
   1871..2776    +  CDS            LUCI_RENRE: Experimental evidence at protein level: Swiss-Prot protein existence level 1. Upon binding the substrate, the enzyme catalyzes an oxygenation, producing a very short-lived hydroperoxide that cyclizes into a dioxetanone structure, which collapses, releasing a CO(2) molecule. The spontaneous breakdown of the dioxetanone releases the energy (about 50 kcal/mole) that is necessary to generate the excited state of the coelenteramide product, which is the singlet form of the monoanion. In vivo the product undergoes the process of nonradiative energy transfer to an accessory protein, a green fluoresce
   2783..2857    +  CDS            DREB2A (fragment): DRE2A_ARATH - Also known as ERF045. Experimental evidence at protein level: Swiss-Prot protein existence level 1. Transcriptional activator that binds specifically to the DNA sequence 5'-[AG]CCGAC-3'. Binding to the C-repeat/DRE element mediates high salinity- and dehydration-inducible transcription. From Arabidopsis thaliana (Mouse-ear cress).
   2901..3075    +  polyA_signal   CaMV poly(A) signal: cauliflower mosaic virus polyadenylation signal
   3463..5112    +  CDS            LUCI_PHOPY: Experimental evidence at protein level: Swiss-Prot protein existence level 1. Produces green light with a wavelength of 562 nm. From Photinus pyralis (Common eastern firefly) (Lampyris pyralis).
   5135..5335    +  terminator     gene 7 terminator: transcription terminator for octopine-type Ti plasmid gene 7
   5678..5733    +  misc_feature   TMV Ω: translational enhancer from the tobacco mosaic virus 5'-leader sequence (Gallie et al., 1988)
   5735..6445    +  CDS            FLPo (fragment): nuclear-targeted site-specific recombinase FLPo is a mouse codon-optimized fusion between the SV40 nuclear localization signal and a thermostable version of the Saccharomyces cerevisiae site-specific recombinase FLP. Recombination occurs at FRT sequences.
   6445..6633    +  intron         IV2 intron: modified second intron of the potato ST-LS1 gene (Vancanneyt et al., 1990)
   6631..7222    +  CDS            FLPo (fragment): nuclear-targeted site-specific recombinase FLPo is a mouse codon-optimized fusion between the SV40 nuclear localization signal and a thermostable version of the Saccharomyces cerevisiae site-specific recombinase FLP. Recombination occurs at FRT sequences.
   7257..7431    +  polyA_signal   CaMV poly(A) signal: cauliflower mosaic virus polyadenylation signal
   7446..7488    +  CDS            lacI (fragment): lac repressor; lacI; The lac repressor binds to the lac operator to inhibit transcription in E. coli. This inhibition can be relieved by adding lactose or isopropyl-β-D-thiogalactopyranoside (IPTG).
   7501..7522    +  protein_bind   CAP binding site: CAP binding activates transcription in the presence of cAMP. E. coli catabolite activator protein
   7537..7567    +  promoter       lac promoter: promoter for the E. coli lac operon
   7571..7593    +  protein_bind   lac operator (fragment): The lac repressor binds to the lac operator to inhibit transcription in E. coli. This inhibition can be relieved by adding lactose or isopropyl-β-D-thiogalactopyranoside (IPTG). lac repressor encoded by lacI
   7628..7684    -  misc_feature   MCS: pUC18/19 multiple cloning site
   7681..7838    +  CDS            lacZα (fragment): LacZα fragment of β-galactosidase; lacZ fragment
   7844..7943    -  misc_feature   bom (fragment): basis of mobility region from pBR322
   8066..8090    +  misc_feature   RB T-DNA repeat: right border repeat from nopaline C58 T-DNA
   8187..8818    +  rep_origin     oriV: incP origin of replication
   8909..9013    +  promoter       AmpR promoter: bla
   9014..9808    +  CDS            KanR: aminoglycoside phosphotransferase; aphA-3; confers resistance to kanamycin
   9979..10567   +  rep_origin     ori: high-copy-number ColE1/pMB1/pBR322/pUC origin of replication
  10903..12048   +  CDS            trfA: TRFA_ECOLX - Experimental evidence at protein level: Swiss-Prot protein existence level 1. Also involved in plasmid copy number control, promoting intermolecular coupling of protein bound iterons at oriV, which inhibits replication initiation. From Escherichia coli.
  12197..12221   +  misc_feature   LB T-DNA repeat: left border repeat from nopaline C58 T-DNA
