[The description below was written by a language model from this plasmid's Addgene catalogue record and pLannotate feature annotations shown in this document.]
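Description:
LLP741_L2pV1_CR_B3RT-Rluc_TCTP-FlpO_lacZ is a multigene plant expression construct built in the pAGM4673 binary backbone, a Level 2 modular-cloning acceptor. The backbone carries nopaline-type left and right T-DNA border repeats flanking the payload. This fits Agrobacterium-mediated delivery into plant cells, although the record does not name the delivery route. Replication is provided by a high-copy ColE1/pUC-type origin together with the broad-host-range incP oriV and its initiator gene trfA. Selection in bacteria is by kanamycin resistance (aphA-3 driven by the bla promoter). A lac promoter/operator, pUC polylinker and lacZα cassette sits at the end of the assembled gene array. It is probably the blue/white screening module that marks the position where further transcription units could be added.

The T-DNA holds three transcription units. The main insert is a recombinase-gated reporter, described in the catalogue entry as Act2::B3RT-OCS-B3RT::Rluc. An octopine synthase terminator flanked by B3 recombinase target sites lies between the promoter and an intron-containing Renilla luciferase, blocking expression until the terminator is excised. The promoter and the B3RT sites themselves are not annotated in the feature table. The luciferase carries a C-terminal PEST destabilising tag, annotated as a DREB2A fragment, and ends in a CaMV polyadenylation signal. According to the depositor comments, TCTP1 promoters drive the other two units. One is firefly luciferase with a gene 7 terminator, presumably a normalising control. The other is FlpO, preceded by a TMV Ω leader and interrupted by the potato IV2 intron, which prevents expression in bacteria. The stated purpose is to test whether Flp can de-repress a B3RT-gated circuit, ruling out cross-reactivity between these recombinases in plant synthetic memory circuits.
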