Addgene plasmid #192385: LLP741_L2pV1_CR_B3RT-Rluc_TCTP-FlpO_lacZ
Purpose: To test for if Flp is able to de-repress a circuit with B3RT, to rule out cross-reactivity between these recombinases.
Depositing lab: Ryan Lister. Depositing organization: University of Western Australia. Publication: Synthetic memory circuits for stable cell reprogramming in plants. Lloyd JPB, Ly F, Gong P, Pflueger J, Swain T, Pflueger C, Fourie E, Khan MA, Kidd BN, Lister R. Nat Biotechnol. 2022 Jul 4. pii: 10.1038/s41587-022-01383-2. doi: 10.1038/s41587-022-01383-2. PubMed 35788565.
Backbone
  Vector backbone: pAGM4673
  Backbone manufacturer: Sylvestre Marillonnet
  Vector type: Plant Expression, Synthetic Biology
Growth in bacteria
  Bacterial resistance: Kanamycin, 50 μg/mL
  Growth temperature: 30°C
  Growth strain: DH5alpha
  Copy number: Unknown
Gene/Insert
  Gene/Insert name: Act2::B3RT-OCS-B3RT::Rluc
  Species: Renilla reniformis
  Tag / fusion protein: PEST (C terminal on insert)
  Cloning method: Restriction Enzyme; 5′ cloning site unknown (unknown if destroyed)
Terms and licenses: Academic/Nonprofit Terms; Industry Terms: Not Available to Industry
Depositor comments: Other genes: TCTP1::Fluc, TCTP1::FlpO
How to cite: LLP741_L2pV1_CR_B3RT-Rluc_TCTP-FlpO_lacZ was a gift from Ryan Lister (Addgene plasmid # 192385 ; http://n2t.net/addgene:192385 ; RRID:Addgene_192385)
